Addgene plasmid #171628: pCAT003
Purpose: 2nd generation lentiviral transfer plasmid encoding a U6 promoter expressing a spyCas9 sgRNA targeting TRAC and an EF1-a promoter expressing mNeonGreen
Depositing lab: Jennifer Doudna. Depositing organization: University of California, Berkeley. Publication: Targeted delivery of CRISPR-Cas9 and transgenes enables complex immune cell engineering. Hamilton JR, Tsuchida CA, Nguyen DN, Shy BR, McGarrigle ER, Sandoval Espinoza CR, Carr D, Blaeschke F, Marson A, Doudna JA. Cell Rep. 2021 Jun 1;35(9):109207. doi: 10.1016/j.celrep.2021.109207. PubMed 34077734.
Backbone
  Vector backbone: pCF221
  Backbone size w/o insert (bp): 9105
  Total vector size (bp): 9835
  Vector type: Mammalian Expression, Lentiviral, CRISPR
  Selectable markers: Bleomycin
Growth in bacteria
  Bacterial resistance: Ampicillin, 100 μg/mL
  Growth temperature: 37°C
  Growth strain: NEB Stable
  Copy number: High Copy
Gene/Insert 1
  Gene/Insert name: spyCas9 sgRNA-TRAC
  Insert size (bp): 20
  Promoter: CAG
  Cloning method: Restriction Enzyme; 5′ cloning site BsmBI (destroyed during cloning); 3′ cloning site BsmBI (destroyed during cloning)
  Sequencing primers: 5′ gatacaaggctgttagagag; 3′ catcactttcccagtttacc
Gene/Insert 2
  Gene/Insert name: mNeon
  Insert size (bp): 711
  Promoter: EF1-a
  Cloning method: Gibson Cloning
  Sequencing primers: 5′ ttaggccagcttggcacttg; 3′ CATAGCGTAAAAGGAGCAACA
Terms and licenses: Academic/Nonprofit Terms; Industry Terms: Not Available to Industry
How to cite: pCAT003 was a gift from Jennifer Doudna (Addgene plasmid # 171628 ; http://n2t.net/addgene:171628 ; RRID:Addgene_171628)
