[The description below was written by a language model from this plasmid's Addgene catalogue record and pLannotate feature annotations shown in this document.]
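Description:
pCAT003 is a lentiviral transfer plasmid built on the pCF221 backbone (about 9.8 kb in total) that combines CRISPR guide RNA expression with a fluorescent reporter for delivery into mammalian cells. It is maintained in E. coli through a high-copy ColE1/pUC-type origin with ampicillin resistance, and it also carries an f1 origin. Outside the viral cassette, an SV40 promoter/EM7 promoter pair drives the Sh ble gene followed by an SV40 polyadenylation signal, giving bleomycin/Zeocin resistance. Because this marker lies outside the LTRs, it would not be carried into transduced cells by the packaged genome.

The viral genome is transcribed from a CMV enhancer/promoter fused to a truncated HIV-1 5' LTR and contains the Ψ packaging signal with a gag fragment, the RRE for Rev-dependent nuclear export, and a cPPT/CTS. It ends in a ΔU3 self-inactivating 3' LTR followed by a bGH polyadenylation signal. The catalogue entry describes it as a second-generation transfer plasmid.

Between the LTRs, a human U6 RNA polymerase III promoter expresses a Streptococcus pyogenes Cas9 single guide RNA. Its 20-nt spacer, cloned through BsmBI sites that were destroyed in the process, targets TRAC and is joined to the tracrRNA-derived scaffold. The insert field lists CAG as the promoter for the guide, but both the stated purpose and the feature table indicate U6. Downstream, an EF-1α promoter with intron A sequence drives mNeonGreen, and a WPRE enhances its expression. The plasmid encodes no Cas9, so the nuclease must be supplied separately. mNeonGreen marks transduced cells, which fits the plasmid's use in immune cell engineering work that combines genome editing with transgene delivery.
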