Features (pLannotate 1.2.2; 34 found; start..end, strand, type, name):
    120..449     +  promoter       SV40 promoter: SV40 enhancer and early promoter
    497..544     +  promoter       EM7 promoter: synthetic bacterial promoter&nbsp
    563..937     +  CDS            BleoR: antibiotic-binding protein; Sh ble from Streptoalloteichus hindustanus; confers resistance to bleomycin, phleomycin, and Zeocin™
    947..1072    +  CDS            ble (fragment): BLE_KLEPN - Experimental evidence at protein level: Swiss-Prot protein existence level 1. Binding protein with a strong affinity to the bleomycin family of antibiotics. Binds to CL990; an antimitotic-antibiotic compound. From Klebsiella pneumoniae.
   1067..1188    +  polyA_signal   SV40 poly(A) signal: SV40 polyadenylation signal
   1261..1277    -  protein_bind   lac operator: The lac repressor binds to the lac operator to inhibit transcription in E. coli. This inhibition can be relieved by adding lactose or isopropyl-β-D-thiogalactopyranoside (IPTG). lac repressor encoded by lacI
   1285..1315    -  promoter       lac promoter: promoter for the E. coli lac operon
   1330..1351    -  protein_bind   CAP binding site: CAP binding activates transcription in the presence of cAMP. E. coli catabolite activator protein
   1364..1456    -  CDS            lacI (fragment): lac repressor; lacI; The lac repressor binds to the lac operator to inhibit transcription in E. coli. This inhibition can be relieved by adding lactose or isopropyl-β-D-thiogalactopyranoside (IPTG).
   1639..2227    -  rep_origin     ori: high-copy-number ColE1/pMB1/pBR322/pUC origin of replication
   2398..3258    -  CDS            AmpR: β-lactamase; bla; confers resistance to ampicillin, carbenicillin, and related antibiotics
   3259..3363    -  promoter       AmpR promoter: bla
   3422..3474    -  misc_feature   bom (fragment): basis of mobility region from pBR322
   3623..4002    +  enhancer       CMV enhancer: human cytomegalovirus immediate early enhancer
   4003..4202    +  promoter       CMV promoter: human cytomegalovirus (CMV) immediate early promoter
   4220..4400    +  LTR            5' LTR (truncated): truncated 5' long terminal repeat (LTR) from HIV-1
   4447..4572    +  misc_feature   HIV-1 Ψ: packaging signal of human immunodeficiency virus type 1
   4556..4919    +  CDS            HIV-1 gag (fragment): gag protein from human immunodeficiency virus 1; gag
   5065..5298    +  misc_feature   RRE: The Rev response element (RRE) of HIV-1 allows for Rev-dependent mRNA export from the nucleus to the cytoplasm.
   5675..5775    +  CDS            Rev (fragment): human immunodeficiency virus 1 (HIV-1) Rev protein; rev; enhances nuclear export of unspliced and incompletely spliced viral mRNAs
   5825..5942    +  misc_feature   cPPT/CTS: central polypurine tract and central termination sequence of HIV-1
   5993..6233    +  promoter       U6 promoter: RNA polymerase III promoter for human U6 snRNA
   6281..6348    +  misc_RNA       tracrRNA (fragment): trans-activating CRISPR RNA for the Streptococcus pyogenes CRISPR/Cas9 system
   6367..6385    +  CDS            small t antigen (fragment): SV40 (simian virus 40) small t antigen
   6411..6622    +  promoter       EF-1α core promoter: core promoter for human elongation factor EF-1α
   6623..6731    +  intron         EF-1α intron A (fragment): intron upstream of the start codon of human EF-1α
   7357..7560    +  intron         EF-1α intron A: truncated intron upstream of the start codon of human EF-1α
   7593..8300    +  CDS            mNeonGreen: mNeonGreen is a basic (constitutively fluorescent) green/yellow fluorescent protein published in 2013, derived from Branchiostoma lanceolatum. It is reported to be a very rapidly-maturing monomer with moderate acid sensitivity.
   8319..8907    +  misc_feature   WPRE: woodchuck hepatitis virus posttranscriptional regulatory element
   8958..8977    +  misc_feature   cPPT/CTS (fragment): central polypurine tract and central termination sequence of HIV-1
   8979..9212    +  LTR            3' LTR (ΔU3): self-inactivating 3' long terminal repeat (LTR) from HIV-1
   9244..9468    +  polyA_signal   bGH poly(A) signal: bovine growth hormone polyadenylation signal
   9472..9493    +  promoter       SV40 promoter (fragment): SV40 enhancer and early promoter
   9514..106     +  rep_origin     f1 ori (across the origin) (sequence partly withheld): f1 bacteriophage origin of replication; arrow indicates direction of (+) strand synthesis
>Addgene plasmid #171628 | pCAT003 | addgene full sequence | sequence record 336485 | Addgene NGS Result
ACACTCAACCCTATCTCGGTCTATTCTTTTGATTTATAAGGGATTTTGCCGATTTCGGCCTATTGGTTAA
AAAATGAGCTGATTTAACAAAAATTTAACGCGAATTAATTCTGTGGAATGTGTGTCAGTTAGGGTGTGGA
AAGTCCCCAGGCTCCCCAGCAGGCAGAAGTATGCAAAGCATGCATCTCAATTAGTCAGCAACCAGGTGTG
GAAAGTCCCCAGGCTCCCCAGCAGGCAGAAGTATGCAAAGCATGCATCTCAATTAGTCAGCAACCATAGT
CCCGCCCCTAACTCCGCCCATCCCGCCCCTAACTCCGCCCAGTTCCGCCCATTCTCCGCCCCATGGCTGA
CTAATTTTTTTTATTTATGCAGAGGCCGAGGCCGCCTCTGCCTCTGAGCTATTCCAGAAGTAGTGAGGAG
GCTTTTTTGGAGGCCTAGGCTTTTGCAAAAAGCTCCCGGGAGCTTGTATATCCATTTTCGGATCTGATCA
GCACGTGTTGACAATTAATCATCGGCATAGTATATCGGCATAGTATAATACGACAAGGTGAGGAACTAAA
CCATGGCCAAGTTGACCAGTGCCGTTCCGGTGCTCACCGCGCGCGACGTCGCCGGAGCGGTCGAGTTCTG
GACCGACCGGCTCGGGTTCTCCCGGGACTTCGTGGAGGACGACTTCGCCGGTGTGGTCCGGGACGACGTG
ACCCTGTTCATCAGCGCGGTCCAGGACCAGGTGGTGCCGGACAACACCCTGGCCTGGGTGTGGGTGCGCG
GCCTGGACGAGCTGTACGCCGAGTGGTCGGAGGTCGTGTCCACGAACTTCCGGGACGCCTCCGGGCCGGC
CATGACCGAGATCGGCGAGCAGCCGTGGGGGCGGGAGTTCGCCCTGCGCGACCCGGCCGGCAACTGCGTG
CACTTCGTGGCCGAGGAGCAGGACTGACACGTGCTACGAGATTTCGATTCCACCGCCGCCTTCTATGAAA
GGTTGGGCTTCGGAATCGTTTTCCGGGACGCCGGCTGGATGATCCTCCAGCGCGGGGATCTCATGCTGGA
GTTCTTCGCCCACCCCAACTTGTTTATTGCAGCTTATAATGGTTACAAATAAAGCAATAGCATCACAAAT
TTCACAAATAAAGCATTTTTTTCACTGCATTCTAGTTGTGGTTTGTCCAAACTCATCAATGTATCTTATC
ATGTCTGTATACCGTCGACCTCTAGCTAGAGCTTGGCGTAATCATGGTCATAGCTGTTTCCTGTGTGAAA
TTGTTATCCGCTCACAATTCCACACAACATACGAGCCGGAAGCATAAAGTGTAAAGCCTGGGGTGCCTAA
TGAGTGAGCTAACTCACATTAATTGCGTTGCGCTCACTGCCCGCTTTCCAGTCGGGAAACCTGTCGTGCC
AGCTGCATTAATGAATCGGCCAACGCGCGGGGAGAGGCGGTTTGCGTATTGGGCGCTCTTCCGCTTCCTC
GCTCACTGACTCGCTGCGCTCGGTCGTTCGGCTGCGGCGAGCGGTATCAGCTCACTCAAAGGCGGTAATA
CGGTTATCCACAGAATCAGGGGATAACGCAGGAAAGAACATGTGAGCAAAAGGCCAGCAAAAGGCCAGGA
ACCGTAAAAAGGCCGCGTTGCTGGCGTTTTTCCATAGGCTCCGCCCCCCTGACGAGCATCACAAAAATCG
ACGCTCAAGTCAGAGGTGGCGAAACCCGACAGGACTATAAAGATACCAGGCGTTTCCCCCTGGAAGCTCC
CTCGTGCGCTCTCCTGTTCCGACCCTGCCGCTTACCGGATACCTGTCCGCCTTTCTCCCTTCGGGAAGCG
TGGCGCTTTCTCATAGCTCACGCTGTAGGTATCTCAGTTCGGTGTAGGTCGTTCGCTCCAAGCTGGGCTG
TGTGCACGAACCCCCCGTTCAGCCCGACCGCTGCGCCTTATCCGGTAACTATCGTCTTGAGTCCAACCCG
GTAAGACACGACTTATCGCCACTGGCAGCAGCCACTGGTAACAGGATTAGCAGAGCGAGGTATGTAGGCG
GTGCTACAGAGTTCTTGAAGTGGTGGCCTAACTACGGCTACACTAGAAGAACAGTATTTGGTATCTGCGC
TCTGCTGAAGCCAGTTACCTTCGGAAAAAGAGTTGGTAGCTCTTGATCCGGCAAACAAACCACCGCTGGT
AGCGGTGGTTTTTTTGTTTGCAAGCAGCAGATTACGCGCAGAAAAAAAGGATCTCAAGAAGATCCTTTGA
TCTTTTCTACGGGGTCTGACGCTCAGTGGAACGAAAACTCACGTTAAGGGATTTTGGTCATGAGATTATC
AAAAAGGATCTTCACCTAGATCCTTTTAAATTAAAAATGAAGTTTTAAATCAATCTAAAGTATATATGAG
TAAACTTGGTCTGACAGTTACCAATGCTTAATCAGTGAGGCACCTATCTCAGCGATCTGTCTATTTCGTT
CATCCATAGTTGCCTGACTCCCCGTCGTGTAGATAACTACGATACGGGAGGGCTTACCATCTGGCCCCAG
TGCTGCAATGATACCGCGAGACCCACGCTCACCGGCTCCAGATTTATCAGCAATAAACCAGCCAGCCGGA
AGGGCCGAGCGCAGAAGTGGTCCTGCAACTTTATCCGCCTCCATCCAGTCTATTAATTGTTGCCGGGAAG
CTAGAGTAAGTAGTTCGCCAGTTAATAGTTTGCGCAACGTTGTTGCCATTGCTACAGGCATCGTGGTGTC
ACGCTCGTCGTTTGGTATGGCTTCATTCAGCTCCGGTTCCCAACGATCAAGGCGAGTTACATGATCCCCC
ATGTTGTGCAAAAAAGCGGTTAGCTCCTTCGGTCCTCCGATCGTTGTCAGAAGTAAGTTGGCCGCAGTGT
TATCACTCATGGTTATGGCAGCACTGCATAATTCTCTTACTGTCATGCCATCCGTAAGATGCTTTTCTGT
GACTGGTGAGTACTCAACCAAGTCATTCTGAGAATAGTGTATGCGGCGACCGAGTTGCTCTTGCCCGGCG
TCAATACGGGATAATACCGCGCCACATAGCAGAACTTTAAAAGTGCTCATCATTGGAAAACGTTCTTCGG
GGCGAAAACTCTCAAGGATCTTACCGCTGTTGAGATCCAGTTCGATGTAACCCACTCGTGCACCCAACTG
ATCTTCAGCATCTTTTACTTTCACCAGCGTTTCTGGGTGAGCAAAAACAGGAAGGCAAAATGCCGCAAAA
AAGGGAATAAGGGCGACACGGAAATGTTGAATACTCATACTCTTCCTTTTTCAATATTATTGAAGCATTT
ATCAGGGTTATTGTCTCATGAGCGGATACATATTTGAATGTATTTAGAAAAATAAACAAATAGGGGTTCC
GCGCACATTTCCCCGAAAAGTGCCACCTGACGTCGACGGATCGGGAGATCTCCCGATCCCCTATGGTGCA
CTCTCAGTACAATCTGCTCTGATGCCGCATAGTTAAGCCAGTATCTGCTCCCTGCTTGTGTGTTGGAGGT
CGCTGAGTAGTGCGCGAGCAAAATTTAAGCTACAACAAGGCAAGGCTTGACCGACAATTGCATGAAGAAT
CTGCTTAGGGTTAGGCGTTTTGCGCTGCTTCGCGATGTACGGGCCAGATATTGACATTGATTATTGACTA
GTTATTAATAGTAATCAATTACGGGGTCATTAGTTCATAGCCCATATATGGAGTTCCGCGTTACATAACT
TACGGTAAATGGCCCGCCTGGCTGACCGCCCAACGACCCCCGCCCATTGACGTCAATAATGACGTATGTT
CCCATAGTAACGCCAATAGGGACTTTCCATTGACGTCAATGGGTGGAGTATTTACGGTAAACTGCCCACT
TGGCAGTACATCAAGTGTATCATATGCCAAGTACGCCCCCTATTGACGTCAATGACGGTAAATGGCCCGC
CTGGCATTATGCCCAGTACATGACCTTATGGGACTTTCCTACTTGGCAGTACATCTACGTATTAGTCATC
GCTATTACCATGGTGATGCGGTTTTGGCAGTACATCAATGGGCGTGGATAGCGGTTTGACTCACGGGGAT
TTCCAAGTCTCCACCCCATTGACGTCAATGGGAGTTTGTTTTGGCACCAAAATCAACGGGACTTTCCAAA
ATGTCGTAACAACTCCGCCCCATTGACGCAAATGGGCGGTAGGCGTGTACGGTGGGAGGTCTATATAAGC
AGCGCGTTTTGCCTGTACTGGGTCTCTCTGGTTAGACCAGATCTGAGCCTGGGAGCTCTCTGGCTAACTA
GGGAACCCACTGCTTAAGCCTCAATAAAGCTTGCCTTGAGTGCTTCAAGTAGTGTGTGCCCGTCTGTTGT
GTGACTCTGGTAACTAGAGATCCCTCAGACCCTTTTAGTCAGTGTGGAAAATCTCTAGCAGTGGCGCCCG
AACAGGGACTTGAAAGCGAAAGGGAAACCAGAGGAGCTCTCTCGACGCAGGACTCGGCTTGCTGAAGCGC
GCACGGCAAGAGGCGAGGGGCGGCGACTGGTGAGTACGCCAAAAATTTTGACTAGCGGAGGCTAGAAGGA
GAGAGATGGGTGCGAGAGCGTCAGTATTAAGCGGGGGAGAATTAGATCGCGATGGGAAAAAATTCGGTTA
AGGCCAGGGGGAAAGAAAAAATATAAATTAAAACATATAGTATGGGCAAGCAGGGAGCTAGAACGATTCG
CAGTTAATCCTGGCCTGTTAGAAACATCAGAAGGCTGTAGACAAATACTGGGACAGCTACAACCATCCCT
TCAGACAGGATCAGAAGAACTTAGATCATTATATAATACAGTAGCAACCCTCTATTGTGTGCATCAAAGG
ATAGAGATAAAAGACACCAAGGAAGCTTTAGACAAGATAGAGGAAGAGCAAAACAAAAGTAAGACCACCG
CACAGCAAGCGGCCGCTGATCTTCAGACCTGGAGGAGGAGATATGAGGGACAATTGGAGAAGTGAATTAT
ATAAATATAAAGTAGTAAAAATTGAACCATTAGGAGTAGCACCCACCAAGGCAAAGAGAAGAGTGGTGCA
GAGAGAAAAAAGAGCAGTGGGAATAGGAGCTTTGTTCCTTGGGTTCTTGGGAGCAGCAGGAAGCACTATG
GGCGCAGCGTCAATGACGCTGACGGTACAGGCCAGACAATTATTGTCTGGTATAGTGCAGCAGCAGAACA
ATTTGCTGAGGGCTATTGAGGCGCAACAGCATCTGTTGCAACTCACAGTCTGGGGCATCAAGCAGCTCCA
GGCAAGAATCCTGGCTGTGGAAAGATACCTAAAGGATCAACAGCTCCTGGGGATTTGGGGTTGCTCTGGA
AAACTCATTTGCACCACTGCTGTGCCTTGGAATGCTAGTTGGAGTAATAAATCTCTGGAACAGATTTGGA
ATCACACGACCTGGATGGAGTGGGACAGAGAAATTAACAATTACACAAGCTTAATACACTCCTTAATTGA
AGAATCGCAAAACCAGCAAGAAAAGAATGAACAAGAATTATTGGAATTAGATAAATGGGCAAGTTTGTGG
AATTGGTTTAACATAACAAATTGGCTGTGGTATATAAAATTATTCATAATGATAGTAGGAGGCTTGGTAG
GTTTAAGAATAGTTTTTGCTGTACTTTCTATAGTGAATAGAGTTAGGCAGGGATATTCACCATTATCGTT
TCAGACCCACCTCCCAACCCCGAGGGGACCCGACAGGCCCGAAGGAATAGAAGAAGAAGGTGGAGAGAGA
GACAGAGACAGATCCATTCGATTAGTGAACGGATCGGCACTGCGTGCGCCAATTCTGCAGACAAATGGCA
GTATTCATCCACAATTTTAAAAGAAAAGGGGGGATTGGGGGGTACAGTGCAGGGGAAAGAATAGTAGACA
TAATAGCAACAGACATACAAACTAAAGAATTACAAAAACAAATTACAAAAATTCAAAATTTTCGGGTTTA
TTACAGGGACAGCAGAGATCCAGTTTGGTTAATTAAGGTACCGAGGGCCTATTTCCCATGATTCCTTCAT
ATTTGCATATACGATACAAGGCTGTTAGAGAGATAATTAGAATTAATTTGACTGTAAACACAAAGATATT
AGTACAAAATACGTGACGTAGAAAGTAATAATTTCTTGGGTAGTTTGCAGTTTTAAAATTATGTTTTAAA
ATGGACTATCATATGCTTACCGTAACTTGAAAGTATTTCGATTTCTTGGCTTTATATATCTTGTGGAAAG
GACGAAACACCGAGAGTCTCTCAGCTGGTACAGTTTAAGAGCTATGCTGGAAACAGCATAGCAAGTTTAA
ATAAGGCTAGTCCGTTATCAACTTGAAAAAGTGGCACCGAGTCGGTGCTTTTTTTGAATTCGCTAGCTAG
GTCTTGAAAGGAGTGGGAATTGGCTCCGGTGCCCGTCAGTGGGCAGAGCGCACATCGCCCACAGTCCCCG
AGAAGTTGGGGGGAGGGGTCGGCAATTGATCCGGTGCCTAGAGAAGGTGGCGCGGGGTAAACTGGGAAAG
TGATGTCGTGTACTGGCTCCGCCTTTTTCCCGAGGGTGGGGGAGAACCGTATATAAGTGCAGTAGTCGCC
GTGAACGTTCTTTTTCGCAACGGGTTTGCCGCCAGAACACAGGTAAGTGCCGTGTGTGGTTCCCGCGGGC
CTGGCCTCTTTACGGGTTATGGCCCTTGCGTGCCTTGAATTACTTCCACTGGCTGCAGTACGTGATTCTT
GATCCCGAGCTTCGGGTTGGAAGTGGGTGGGAGAGTTCGAGGCCTTGCGCTTAAGGAGCCCCTTCGCCTC
GTGCTTGAGTTGAGGCCTGGCCTGGGCGCTGGGGCCGCCGCGTGCGAATCTGGTGGCACCTTCGCGCCTG
TCTCGCTGCTTTCGATAAGTCTCTAGCCATTTAAAATTTTTGATGACCTGCTGCGACGCTTTTTTTCTGG
CAAGATAGTCTTGTAAATGCGGGCCAAGATCTGCACACTGGTATTTCGGTTTTTGGGGCCGCGGGCGGCG
ACGGGGCCCGTGCGTCCCAGCGCACATGTTCGGCGAGGCGGGGCCTGCGAGCGCGGCCACCGAGAATCGG
ACGGGGGTAGTCTCAAGCTGGCCGGCCTGCTCTGGTGCCTGGCCTCGCGCCGCCGTGTATCGCCCCGCCC
TGGGCGGCAAGGCTGGCCCGGTCGGCACCAGTTGCGTGAGCGGAAAGATGGCCGCTTCCCGGCCCTGCTG
CAGGGAGCTCAAAATGGAGGACGCGGCGCTCGGGAGAGCGGGCGGGTGAGTCACCCACACAAAGGAAAAG
GGCCTTTCCGTCCTCAGCCGTCGCTTCATGTGACTCCACGGAGTACCGGGCGCCGTCCAGGCACCTCGAT
TAGTTCTCGAGCTTTTGGAGTACGTCGTCTTTAGGTTGGGGGGAGGGGTTTTATGCGATGGAGTTTCCCC
ACACTGAGTGGGTGGAGACTGAAGTTAGGCCAGCTTGGCACTTGATGTAATTCTCCTTGGAATTTGCCCT
TTTTGAGTTTGGATCTTGGTTCATTCTCAAGCCTCAGACAGTGGTTCAAAGTTTTTTTCTTCCATTTCAG
GTGTCGTGAACCGGTTCTAGAGCGCTGCCACCATGGTAAGTAAGGGCGAAGAGGATAATATGGCTTCTTT
GCCCGCCACACACGAACTGCACATATTCGGATCAATAAACGGGGTGGATTTCGATATGGTCGGCCAGGGA
ACAGGAAACCCTAATGACGGCTACGAAGAGCTCAATCTCAAATCTACCAAAGGGGACTTACAATTCTCTC
CATGGATCCTAGTGCCACATATTGGATATGGCTTCCATCAATACCTTCCATATCCAGACGGTATGAGCCC
CTTCCAGGCTGCAATGGTGGACGGGTCTGGATATCAGGTTCACAGAACAATGCAATTTGAAGACGGTGCA
TCCCTTACAGTTAATTACAGGTACACATACGAAGGAAGTCACATCAAAGGGGAGGCGCAGGTGAAGGGCA
CCGGGTTCCCAGCTGATGGACCTGTAATGACAAATTCACTCACAGCCGCCGATTGGTGCAGGTCAAAGAA
GACCTATCCTAATGACAAAACAATTATATCCACATTTAAATGGTCTTATACCACAGGAAATGGAAAGAGA
TACAGATCTACAGCTAGAACAACTTACACATTTGCTAAACCAATGGCAGCCAACTACCTTAAGAATCAAC
CAATGTATGTCTTCAGAAAGACTGAACTAAAACACAGTAAAACAGAACTTAATTTCAAAGAGTGGCAGAA
GGCCTTCACAGACGTTATGGGTATGGATGAACTGTACAAGTAAACGCGTTAAGTCGACAATCAACCTCTG
GATTACAAAATTTGTGAAAGATTGACTGGTATTCTTAACTATGTTGCTCCTTTTACGCTATGTGGATACG
CTGCTTTAATGCCTTTGTATCATGCTATTGCTTCCCGTATGGCTTTCATTTTCTCCTCCTTGTATAAATC
CTGGTTGCTGTCTCTTTATGAGGAGTTGTGGCCCGTTGTCAGGCAACGTGGCGTGGTGTGCACTGTGTTT
GCTGACGCAACCCCCACTGGTTGGGGCATTGCCACCACCTGTCAGCTCCTTTCCGGGACTTTCGCTTTCC
CCCTCCCTATTGCCACGGCGGAACTCATCGCCGCCTGCCTTGCCCGCTGCTGGACAGGGGCTCGGCTGTT
GGGCACTGACAATTCCGTGGTGTTGTCGGGGAAATCATCGTCCTTTCCTTGGCTGCTCGCCTGTGTTGCC
ACCTGGATTCTGCGCGGGACGTCCTTCTGCTACGTCCCTTCGGCCCTCAATCCAGCGGACCTTCCTTCCC
GCGGCCTGCTGCCGGCTCTGCGGCCTCTTCCGCGTCTTCGCCTTCGCCCTCAGACGAGTCGGATCTCCCT
TTGGGCCGCCTCCCCGCGTCGACTTTAAGACCAATGACTTACAAGGCAGCTGTAGATCTTAGCCACTTTT
TAAAAGAAAAGGGGGGACTGGAAGGGCTAATTCACTCCCAACGAAGACAAGATCTGCTTTTTGCTTGTAC
TGGGTCTCTCTGGTTAGACCAGATCTGAGCCTGGGAGCTCTCTGGCTAACTAGGGAACCCACTGCTTAAG
CCTCAATAAAGCTTGCCTTGAGTGCTTCAAGTAGTGTGTGCCCGTCTGTTGTGTGACTCTGGTAACTAGA
GATCCCTCAGACCCTTTTAGTCAGTGTGGAAAATCTCTAGCAGGGCCCGTTTAAACCCGCTGATCAGCCT
CGACTGTGCCTTCTAGTTGCCAGCCATCTGTTGTTTGCCCCTCCCCCGTGCCTTCCTTGACCCTGGAAGG
TGCCACTCCCACTGTCCTTTCCTAATAAAATGAGGAAATTGCATCGCATTGTCTGAGTAGGTGTCATTCT
ATTCTGGGGGGTGGGGTGGGGCAGGACAGCAAGGGGGAGGATTGGGAAGACAATAGCAGGCATGCTGGGG
ATGCGGTGGGCTCTATGGCTTCTGAGGCGGAAAGAACCAGCTGGGGCTCTAGGGGGTATCCCC
[124 nt withheld, positions 9514-9637]
C
[91 nt withheld, positions 9639-9729]
A
[49 nt withheld, positions 9731-9779]
CCTTTGACGTTGGAGTCCACGTTCTTTAATAGTGGACTCTTGTTCCAAACTGGAACA
